Addgene plasmid #11713: V517 pLP-dMyc SD - Acceptor
Purpose: (Empty Backbone)
Depositing lab: Tony Pawson. Depositing organization: Sinai Health System. Publication: Modification of the Creator recombination system for proteomics applications--improved expression by addition of splice sites. Colwill K, Wells CD, Elder K, Goudreault M, Hersi K, Kulkarni S, Hardy WR, Pawson T, Morin GB. BMC Biotechnol. 2006 Mar 6;6:13. doi: 10.1186/1472-6750-6-13. PubMed 16519801.
Backbone
  Vector backbone: NA
  Backbone size (bp): 4564
  Modifications to backbone: Splice for 5' tags
  Vector type: Mammalian Expression, Cre/Lox ; Acceptor vector
Growth in bacteria
  Bacterial resistance: Kanamycin, 50 μg/mL
  Growth temperature: 37°C
  Growth strain: DH5alpha
  Copy number: High Copy
Gene/Insert
  Gene/Insert name: None
  Tag / fusion protein: 2xMyc (N terminal on backbone)
  Cloning method: Restriction Enzyme
  Sequencing primers: 5′ CMV-F
Terms and licenses: Academic/Nonprofit Terms; Industry Terms
Depositor comments: Acceptor vector for the Creator Splice system.
How to cite: V517 pLP-dMyc SD - Acceptor was a gift from Tony Pawson (Addgene plasmid # 11713 ; http://n2t.net/addgene:11713 ; RRID:Addgene_11713)
