[The description below was written by a language model from this plasmid's Addgene catalogue record and pLannotate feature annotations shown in this document.]
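Description:
V517 pLP-dMyc SD - Acceptor is an empty mammalian expression backbone of 4,564 bp that serves as an acceptor vector in the Creator Splice system, a modified Cre/lox cloning platform in which an open reading frame held in a donor plasmid is moved into expression vectors by Cre recombination rather than by conventional subcloning. It is maintained at high copy in E. coli from a ColE1/pUC-type origin and selected with kanamycin. The NeoR/KanR gene sits behind tandem bacterial (bla) and SV40 early promoters and is followed by an HSV TK polyadenylation signal, so the same marker can also provide G418 selection in mammalian cells. An f1 origin is also present. The parental backbone is not named in the record.

The expression unit is driven by the CMV immediate early enhancer and promoter. The catalogue lists a double Myc epitope as an N-terminal tag on the backbone, although the automated annotation does not mark the tag itself. Downstream of the promoter lie a fragment of a chimeric adenovirus/immunoglobulin intron and adenovirus-derived sequence, then a single loxP site, and further on an SV40 poly(A) signal. The backbone modification is recorded as "splice for 5' tags", which, together with the "SD" in the name, suggests that a splice donor follows the tag so that the loxP site left after recombination is removed as part of an intron and the tag is joined directly to the incoming coding sequence. The exact splice arrangement is not spelled out in the record. A partial bla promoter lies in reverse orientation just past loxP, and its role is not stated. The associated work describes the system as improving expression of tagged proteins for proteomics applications.
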