Features (pLannotate 1.2.2; 16 found; start..end, strand, type, name):
     61..364     +  enhancer       CMV enhancer: human cytomegalovirus immediate early enhancer
    365..568     +  promoter       CMV promoter: human cytomegalovirus (CMV) immediate early promoter
    694..841     +  intron         chimeric intron (fragment): chimera between introns from adenovirus and immunoglobulin heavy chain genes
    884..1054    +  CDS            Y116_ADE02 (fragment): Protein predicted: Swiss-Prot protein existence level 4. From Human adenovirus C serotype 2 (HAdV-2) (Human adenovirus 2).
   1062..1095    +  protein_bind   loxP: Cre-mediated recombination occurs in the 8-bp core sequence (GCATACAT). Cre recombinase
   1101..1192    -  promoter       AmpR promoter (fragment): bla
   1245..1329    +  CDS            large T antigen (fragment): large T antigen from SV40 (simian virus 40)
   1352..1473    +  polyA_signal   SV40 poly(A) signal: SV40 polyadenylation signal
   1507..1935    -  rep_origin     f1 ori (sequence partly withheld): f1 bacteriophage origin of replication; arrow indicates direction of (+) strand synthesis
   1962..2066    +  promoter       AmpR promoter: bla
   2068..2425    +  promoter       SV40 promoter: SV40 enhancer and early promoter
   2460..3254    +  CDS            NeoR/KanR: aminoglycoside phosphotransferase from Tn5; aph(3')-II (or nptII); confers resistance to neomycin, kanamycin, and G418 (Geneticin®)
   3275..3427    +  CDS            ble (fragment): BLE_KLEPN - Experimental evidence at protein level: Swiss-Prot protein existence level 1. Binding protein with a strong affinity to the bleomycin family of antibiotics. Binds to CL990; an antimitotic-antibiotic compound. From Klebsiella pneumoniae.
   3486..3533    +  polyA_signal   HSV TK poly(A) signal: herpes simplex virus thymidine kinase polyadenylation signal (Cole and Stacy, 1985)
   3624..3640    -  polyA_signal   bGH poly(A) signal (fragment): bovine growth hormone polyadenylation signal
   3862..4450    +  rep_origin     ori: high-copy-number ColE1/pMB1/pBR322/pUC origin of replication
>Addgene plasmid #11713 | V517 pLP-dMyc SD - Acceptor | depositor full sequence | sequence record 7045 | Author sequence
TAGTTATTAATAGTAATCAATTACGGGGTCATTAGTTCATAGCCCATATATGGAGTTCCGCGTTACATAA
CTTACGGTAAATGGCCCGCCTGGCTGACCGCCCAACGACCCCCGCCCATTGACGTCAATAATGACGTATG
TTCCCATAGTAACGCCAATAGGGACTTTCCATTGACGTCAATGGGTGGAGTATTTACGGTAAACTGCCCA
CTTGGCAGTACATCAAGTGTATCATATGCCAAGTACGCCCCCTATTGACGTCAATGACGGTAAATGGCCC
GCCTGGCATTATGCCCAGTACATGACCTTATGGGACTTTCCTACTTGGCAGTACATCTACGTATTAGTCA
TCGCTATTACCATGGTGATGCGGTTTTGGCAGTACATCAATGGGCGTGGATAGCGGTTTGACTCACGGGG
ATTTCCAAGTCTCCACCCCATTGACGTCAATGGGAGTTTGTTTTGGCACCAAAATCAACGGGACTTTCCA
AAATGTCGTAACAACTCCGCCCCATTGACGCAAATGGGCGGTAGGCGTGTACGGTGGGAGGTCTATATAA
GCAGAGCTGGTTTAGTGAACCGTCAGATCCGCTAGCCACCATGGAGCAGAAGCTGATCAGCGAGGAGGAC
CTGGGCGGCGAGCAGAAGCTGATCAGCGAGGAGGACCTGGGCGGCCAGGTAAGTAGATCTTGACCTCTCA
AAAGCGGGCATGACTTCTGCGCTAAGATTGTCAGTTTCCAAAAACGAGGAGGATTTGATATTCACCTGGC
CCGCGGTGATGCCTTTGAGGGTGGCCGCATCCATCTGGTCAGAAAAGACAATCTTTTTGTTGTCAAGCTT
GGTGGCAAACGACCCGTAGAGGGCGTTGGACAGCAACTTGGCGATGGAGCGCAGGGTTTGGTTTTTGTCG
CGATCGGCGCGCTCCTTGGCCGCGATGTTTAGCTGCACGTATTCGCGCGCAACGCACCGCCATTCGGGAA
AGACGGTGGTGCGCTCGTCGGGCACCAGGTGCACGCGCCAACCGCGGTTGTGCAGGGTGACAAGGTCAAC
GCTAAGCTTCGATAACTTCGTATAGCATACATTATACGAAGTTATAGATCCAATATTATTGAAGCATTTA
TCAGGGTTATTGTCTCATGAGCGGATACATATTTGAATGTATTTAGAAAAATAAACAAATAGGGGTTCCG
CGCACATTTCCCCGAAAAGTGCCACCTGACGTGGATCCACCGGATCTAGATAACTGATCATAATCAGCCA
TACCACATTTGTAGAGGTTTTACTTGCTTTAAAAAACCTCCCACACCTCCCCCTGAACCTGAAACATAAA
ATGAATGCAATTGTTGTTGTTAACTTGTTTATTGCAGCTTATAATGGTTACAAATAAAGCAATAGCATCA
CAAATTTCACAAATAAAGCATTTTTTTCACTGCATTCTAGTTGTGGTTTGTCCAAACTCATCAATGTATC
TTAAGGCGTAAATTGTAAGCGTTAATATTTTGTTAAAATTCGCGTTAAATTTTTGTTAAATCAGCTCATT
TTTTAACCAATAGGCCGAAATCGGCAAAATCCCTTATAAATCAAAAGAATAGACCGAGATAGGGT
[37 nt withheld, positions 1606-1642]
AAAGAACGTGGACTCCAACGTCAAAGG
[49 nt withheld, positions 1670-1718]
T
[91 nt withheld, positions 1720-1810]
G
[124 nt withheld, positions 1812-1935]
CAGGTGGCACTTTTCGGGGAAATGTGCGCGGAACCCCTATTTGTTTATTTTTCTAAATACATTCAAATAT
GTATCCGCTCATGAGACAATAACCCTGATAAATGCTTCAATAATATTGAAAAAGGAAGAGTCCTGAGGCG
GAAAGAACCAGCTGTGGAATGTGTGTCAGTTAGGGTGTGGAAAGTCCCCAGGCTCCCCAGCAGGCAGAAG
TATGCAAAGCATGCATCTCAATTAGTCAGCAACCAGGTGTGGAAAGTCCCCAGGCTCCCCAGCAGGCAGA
AGTATGCAAAGCATGCATCTCAATTAGTCAGCAACCATAGTCCCGCCCCTAACTCCGCCCATCCCGCCCC
TAACTCCGCCCAGTTCCGCCCATTCTCCGCCCCATGGCTGACTAATTTTTTTTATTTATGCAGAGGCCGA
GGCCGCCTCGGCCTCTGAGCTATTCCAGAAGTAGTGAGGAGGCTTTTTTGGAGGCCTAGGCTTTTGCAAA
GATCGATCAAGAGACAGGATGAGGATCGTTTCGCATGATTGAACAAGATGGATTGCACGCAGGTTCTCCG
GCCGCTTGGGTGGAGAGGCTATTCGGCTATGACTGGGCACAACAGACAATCGGCTGCTCTGATGCCGCCG
TGTTCCGGCTGTCAGCGCAGGGGCGCCCGGTTCTTTTTGTCAAGACCGACCTGTCCGGTGCCCTGAATGA
ACTGCAAGACGAGGCAGCGCGGCTATCGTGGCTGGCCACGACGGGCGTTCCTTGCGCAGCTGTGCTCGAC
GTTGTCACTGAAGCGGGAAGGGACTGGCTGCTATTGGGCGAAGTGCCGGGGCAGGATCTCCTGTCATCTC
ACCTTGCTCCTGCCGAGAAAGTATCCATCATGGCTGATGCAATGCGGCGGCTGCATACGCTTGATCCGGC
TACCTGCCCATTCGACCACCAAGCGAAACATCGCATCGAGCGAGCACGTACTCGGATGGAAGCCGGTCTT
GTCGATCAGGATGATCTGGACGAAGAGCATCAGGGGCTCGCGCCAGCCGAACTGTTCGCCAGGCTCAAGG
CGAGCATGCCCGACGGCGAGGATCTCGTCGTGACCCATGGCGATGCCTGCTTGCCGAATATCATGGTGGA
AAATGGCCGCTTTTCTGGATTCATCGACTGTGGCCGGCTGGGTGTGGCGGACCGCTATCAGGACATAGCG
TTGGCTACCCGTGATATTGCTGAAGAGCTTGGCGGCGAATGGGCTGACCGCTTCCTCGTGCTTTACGGTA
TCGCCGCTCCCGATTCGCAGCGCATCGCCTTCTATCGCCTTCTTGACGAGTTCTTCTGAGCGGGACTCTG
GGGTTCGAAATGACCGACCAAGCGACGCCCAACCTGCCATCACGAGATTTCGATTCCACCGCCGCCTTCT
ATGAAAGGTTGGGCTTCGGAATCGTTTTCCGGGACGCCGGCTGGATGATCCTCCAGCGCGGGGATCTCAT
GCTGGAGTTCTTCGCCCACCCTAGGGGGAGGCTAACTGAAACACGGAAGGAGACAATACCGGAAGGAACC
CGCGCTATGACGGCAATAAAAAGACAGAATAAAACGCACGGTGTTGGGTCGTTTGTTCATAAACGCGGGG
TTCGGTCCCAGGGCTGGCACTCTGTCGATACCCCACCGAGACCCCATTGGGGCCAATACGCCCGCGTTTC
TTCCTTTTCCCCACCCCACCCCCCAAGTTCGGGTGAAGGCCCAGGGCTCGCAGCCAACGTCGGGGCGGCA
GGCCCTGCCATAGCCTCAGGTTACTCATATATACTTTAGATTGATTTAAAACTTCATTTTTAATTTAAAA
GGATCTAGGTGAAGATCCTTTTTGATAATCTCATGACCAAAATCCCTTAACGTGAGTTTTCGTTCCACTG
AGCGTCAGACCCCGTAGAAAAGATCAAAGGATCTTCTTGAGATCCTTTTTTTCTGCGCGTAATCTGCTGC
TTGCAAACAAAAAAACCACCGCTACCAGCGGTGGTTTGTTTGCCGGATCAAGAGCTACCAACTCTTTTTC
CGAAGGTAACTGGCTTCAGCAGAGCGCAGATACCAAATACTGTCCTTCTAGTGTAGCCGTAGTTAGGCCA
CCACTTCAAGAACTCTGTAGCACCGCCTACATACCTCGCTCTGCTAATCCTGTTACCAGTGGCTGCTGCC
AGTGGCGATAAGTCGTGTCTTACCGGGTTGGACTCAAGACGATAGTTACCGGATAAGGCGCAGCGGTCGG
GCTGAACGGGGGGTTCGTGCACACAGCCCAGCTTGGAGCGAACGACCTACACCGAACTGAGATACCTACA
GCGTGAGCTATGAGAAAGCGCCACGCTTCCCGAAGGGAGAAAGGCGGACAGGTATCCGGTAAGCGGCAGG
GTCGGAACAGGAGAGCGCACGAGGGAGCTTCCAGGGGGAAACGCCTGGTATCTTTATAGTCCTGTCGGGT
TTCGCCACCTCTGACTTGAGCGTCGATTTTTGTGATGCTCGTCAGGGGGGCGGAGCCTATGGAAAAACGC
CAGCAACGCGGCCTTTTTACGGTTCCTGGCCTTTTGCTGGCCTTTTGCTCACATGTTCTTTCCTGCGTTA
TCCCCTGATTCTGTGGATAACCGTATTACCGCCATGCAT
