>Addgene plasmid #11713 | V517 pLP-dMyc SD - Acceptor | addgene partial sequence | sequence record 18394 | 11713 with CMV-F
TGACCGTCAGATCCGCTAGCCACCATGGAGCAGAAGCTGATCAGCGAGGAGGACCTGGGCGGCGAGCAGA
AGCTGATCAGCGAGGAGGACCTGGGCGGCCAGGTAAGTAGATCTTGACCTCTCAAAAGCGGGCATGACTT
CTGCGCTAAGATTGTCAGTTTCCAAAAACGAGGAGGATTTGATATTCACCTGGCCCGCGGTGATGCCTTT
GAGGGTGGCCGCATCCATCTGGTCAGAAAAGACAATCTTTTTGTTGTCAAGCTTGGTGGCAAACGACCCG
TAGAGGGCGTTGGACAGCAACTTGGCGATGGAGCGCAGGGTTTGGTTTTTGTCGCGATCGGCGCGCTCCT
TGGCCGCGATGTTTAGCTGCACGTATTCGCGCGCAACGCACCGCCATTCGGGAAAGACGGTGGTGCGCTC
GTCGGGCACCAGGTGCACGCGCCAACCGCGGTTGTGCAGGGTGACAAGGTCAACGCTAAGCTTCGATAAC
TTCGTATAGCATACATTATACGAAGTTATAGATCCAATATTATTGAAGCATTTATCAGGGTTATTGTCTC
ATGAGCGGATACATATTTGAATGTATTTAGAAAAATAAACAAATAGGGGTTCCGCGCACATTTCCCCGAA
AAGTGCCACCTGACGTGGATCCACCGGATCTAGATAACTGATCATAATCAGCCATACCACATTTGTAGAG
GTTTTACTTGCTTTAAAAAACCTCCCACACCTCCCCCTGAACCTGAAACATAAAATGAATGCAATTGTTG
TTGTTAACTTGTTTATTGCAGCTTATAATGGTTACAAATAAAGCAATAGCATCACAAATTTCACAAATAA
AGCATTTTTTTCACTGCATTCTAGTTGTGGTTTGTCCAAA
